Addgene plasmid #118510: pMRE162
Purpose: broad-host range plasmid to constitutively express fluorescent protein genes in bacteria
Depositing lab: Mitja Remus-Emsermann. Depositing organization: University of Canterbury. Publication: Chromatic Bacteria - A Broad Host-Range Plasmid and Chromosomal Insertion Toolbox for Fluorescent Protein Expression in Bacteria. Schlechter RO, Jun H, Bernach M, Oso S, Boyd E, Munoz-Lintz DA, Dobson RCJ, Remus DM, Remus-Emsermann MNP. Front Microbiol. 2018 Dec 12;9:3052. doi: 10.3389/fmicb.2018.03052. eCollection 2018. PubMed 30631309.
Backbone
  Vector backbone: pFru97
  Vector type: Bacterial Expression
  Selectable markers: Chloramphenicol/ Tetracycline
Growth in bacteria
  Bacterial resistance: Kanamycin, 50 μg/mL
  Growth temperature: 37°C
  Growth strain: E. coli S17-1 lambda pir
  Copy number: High Copy
Gene/Insert
  Gene/Insert name: sGFP2
  Species: Synthetic
  Cloning method: Gibson Cloning
Resource information
  A portion of this plasmid was derived from a plasmid made by: pTriEx-RhoA-wt_mScarlet-I_SGFP2
Terms and licenses: Academic/Nonprofit Terms; Industry Terms: Not Available to Industry
Depositor comments: Please visit https://www.biorxiv.org/content/early/2018/09/07/402172 for bioRxiv preprint.
How to cite: pMRE162 was a gift from Mitja Remus-Emsermann (Addgene plasmid # 118510 ; http://n2t.net/addgene:118510 ; RRID:Addgene_118510)
