[The description below was written by a language model from this plasmid's Addgene catalogue record and pLannotate feature annotations shown in this document.]
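Description:
pMRE162 is a 9.6 kb broad-host-range bacterial expression plasmid built on the pFru97 backbone as part of a fluorescent-protein toolbox for tagging bacteria, and it is designed to express the synthetic green fluorescent protein sGFP2 constitutively. Replication depends on the pBBR1 oriV together with the pBBR1 Rep protein, a pairing that functions in a wide range of Gram-negative hosts. The record lists it as high copy and maintained in an E. coli S17-1 lambda pir strain, a strain commonly used as a conjugation donor, although no transfer origin is annotated in the feature table. Several resistance genes are present. A neo (nptII) gene confers kanamycin resistance, which is the listed bacterial selection. A complete cat gene with a cat promoter fragment provides chloramphenicol resistance, and a tetA efflux gene with a partial tetR provides tetracycline resistance, matching the additional selectable markers in the catalogue entry.

The fluorescent protein coding sequence sits at the start of the sequence record. The automated annotation labels it as an enhanced cyan-emitting GFP, which probably reflects a closest database match among Aequorea victoria GFP derivatives rather than a different insert, since the catalogue names sGFP2. The gene is followed by a lambda t0 terminator, then the cat cassette and an rrnB T1 terminator. A tandem array of four rrnB T1 terminators elsewhere in the plasmid presumably blocks read-through transcription. The promoter driving sGFP2 is not annotated and the record does not name it. Fragments of Tn5 transposase, ble, lacZα, an M13 origin and a T7 promoter appear to be remnants of earlier vector construction. The plasmid is intended for fluorescent labelling of diverse bacteria, for example to distinguish strains in mixed populations.
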