Features (pLannotate 1.2.2; 23 found; start..end, strand, type, name):
      1..684     +  CDS            Enhanced Cyan-Emitting GFP: Enhanced Cyan-Emitting GFP is a basic (constitutively fluorescent) cyan fluorescent protein published in 2002, derived from Aequorea victoria.
    701..795     +  terminator     lambda t0 terminator: transcription terminator from phage lambda
    810..838     +  promoter       cat promoter (fragment): promoter of the E. coli cat gene encoding chloramphenicol acetyltransferase
    839..1495    +  CDS            cat: CAT_ECOLX - Experimental evidence at protein level: Swiss-Prot protein existence level 1. This enzyme is an effector of chloramphenicol resistance in bacteria. From Escherichia coli. This protein is used as a marker in many commonly used cloning vectors, such as pACYC184.
   1563..1649    +  terminator     rrnB T1 terminator: Escherichia coli rrnB; transcription terminator T1 from the E. coli rrnB gene
   1699..1815    -  CDS            CmR (fragment): chloramphenicol acetyltransferase; cat; confers resistance to chloramphenicol
   1815..1967    -  CDS            ble (fragment): BLE_KLEPN - Experimental evidence at protein level: Swiss-Prot protein existence level 1. Binding protein with a strong affinity to the bleomycin family of antibiotics. Binds to CL990; an antimitotic-antibiotic compound. From Klebsiella pneumoniae.
   1991..2782    -  CDS            neo: KKA2_KLEPN - Also known as kan, nptII. Experimental evidence at protein level: Swiss-Prot protein existence level 1. Resistance to kanamycin, neomycin, paromomycin, ribostamycin, butirosin and gentamicin B. From Klebsiella pneumoniae.
   2814..3098    -  CDS            tnpA (fragment): TN5P_ECOLX - Also known as tnp. Experimental evidence at protein level: Swiss-Prot protein existence level 1. Mediates transposition of transposon Tn5 by a 'cut and paste' mechanism. First, the monomeric transposase binds the 19 bp inverted DNA repeats flanking the transposon. Then, dimerization of the DNA- bound transposase creates a synaptic DNA complex. After nicking of the first DNA strand, excision of the transposon proceeds through a series of intermediates. The transposase then mediates the insertion of the transposon at a new site by strand transfer. The activity of the wild- type tran
   4262..5033    +  rep_origin     pBBR1 oriV: replication origin of the broad-host-range plasmid pBBR1 from Bordetella bronchiseptica; requires the pBBR1 Rep protein for replication
   5034..5696    +  CDS            pBBR1 Rep: replication protein for the broad-host-range plasmid pBBR1 from Bordetella bronchiseptica
   5757..5826    +  CDS            TcR (fragment): tetracycline efflux protein; tet; confers resistance to tetracycline
   6156..6187    -  CDS            CmR (fragment): chloramphenicol acetyltransferase confers resistance to chloramphenicol
   6187..6264    +  rep_origin     M13 ori (fragment): M13 bacteriophage origin of replication; arrow indicates direction of (+) strand synthesis
   6268..6423    -  CDS            lacZα (fragment): LacZα fragment of β-galactosidase; lacZ fragment
   6431..6449    +  promoter       T7 promoter: promoter for bacteriophage T7 RNA polymerase
   6492..6578    +  terminator     rrnB T1 terminator: Escherichia coli rrnB; transcription terminator T1 from the E. coli rrnB gene
   6675..6761    +  terminator     rrnB T1 terminator: Escherichia coli rrnB; transcription terminator T1 from the E. coli rrnB gene
   6858..6944    +  terminator     rrnB T1 terminator: Escherichia coli rrnB; transcription terminator T1 from the E. coli rrnB gene
   7041..7127    +  terminator     rrnB T1 terminator: Escherichia coli rrnB; transcription terminator T1 from the E. coli rrnB gene
   7229..8428    -  CDS            TcR: tetracycline efflux protein; tetA; confers resistance to tetracycline
   8534..9176    +  CDS            TetR (fragment): tetracycline resistance regulatory protein; tetR
   9198..9524    +  CDS            tnpA (fragment): TN5P_ECOLX - Also known as tnp. Experimental evidence at protein level: Swiss-Prot protein existence level 1. Mediates transposition of transposon Tn5 by a 'cut and paste' mechanism. First, the monomeric transposase binds the 19 bp inverted DNA repeats flanking the transposon. Then, dimerization of the DNA- bound transposase creates a synaptic DNA complex. After nicking of the first DNA strand, excision of the transposon proceeds through a series of intermediates. The transposase then mediates the insertion of the transposon at a new site by strand transfer. The activity of the wild- type tran
>Addgene plasmid #118510 | pMRE162 | addgene full sequence | sequence record 226758 | Addgene NGS Result
ATGAGCAAGGGCGAGGAGCTGTTCACCGGGGTGGTGCCCATCCTGGTCGAGCTGGACGGCGACGTAAACG
GCCACAAGTTCAGCGTGTCCGGCGAGGGCGAGGGCGATGCCACCTACGGCAAGCTGACCCTGAAGTTCAT
CTGCACCACCGGCAAGCTGCCCGTGCCCTGGCCCACCCTCGTGACCACCCTGACCTACGGCGTGCAGTGC
TTCGCCCGCTACCCCGACCACATGAAGCAGCACGACTTCTTCAAGTCCGCCATGCCCGAAGGCTACGTCC
AGGAGCGCACCATCTTCTTCAAGGACGACGGCAACTACAAGACCCGCGCCGAGGTGAAGTTCGAGGGCGA
CACCCTGGTGAACCGCATCGAGCTGAAGGGCATCGACTTCAAGGAGGACGGCAACATCCTGGGGCACAAG
CTGGAGTACAACTACAACAGCCACAACGTCTATATCACCGCCGACAAGCAGAAGAACGGCATCAAGGCCA
ACTTCAAGATCCGCCACAACATCGAGGACGGCGGCGTGCAGCTCGCCGACCACTACCAGCAGAACACCCC
CATCGGCGACGGCCCCGTGCTGCTGCCCGACAACCACTACCTGAGCACCCAGTCCAAGCTGAGCAAAGAC
CCCAACGAGAAGCGCGATCACATGGTCCTGCTGGAGTTCGTGACCGCCGCCGGGTAATTAGCTGAGCTTG
GACTCCTGTTGATAGATCCAGTAATGACCTCAGAACTCCATCTGGATTTGTTCAGAACGCTCGGTTGCCG
CCGGGCGTTTTTTATTGGTGAGAATCCAAGCTAGCTTGGCGAGATTTTCAGGAGCTAAGGAAGCTAAAAT
GGAGAAAAAAATCACTGGATATACCACCGTTGATATATCCCAATGGCATCGTAAAGAACATTTTGAGGCA
TTTCAGTCAGTTGCTCAATGTACCTATAACCAGACCGTTCAGCTGGATATTACGGCCTTTTTAAAGACCG
TAAAGAAAAATAAGCACAAGTTTTATCCGGCCTTTATTCACATTCTTGCCCGCCTGATGAATGCTCATCC
GGAATTTCGTATGGCAATGAAAGACGGTGAGCTGGTGATATGGGATAGTGTTCACCCTTGTTACACCGTT
TTCCATGAGCAAACTGAAACGTTTTCATCGCTCTGGAGTGAATACCACGACGATTTCCGGCAGTTTCTAC
ACATATATTCGCAAGATGTGGCGTGTTACGGTGAAAACCTGGCCTATTTCCCTAAAGGGTTTATTGAGAA
TATGTTTTTCGTCTCAGCCAATCCCTGGGTGAGTTTCACCAGTTTTGATTTAAACGTGGCCAATATGGAC
AACTTCTTCGCCCCCGTTTTCACCATGGGCAAATATTATACGCAAGGCGACAAGGTGCTGATGCCGCTGG
CGATTCAGGTTCATCATGCCGTTTGTGATGGCTTCCATGTCGGCAGAATGCTTAATGAATTACAACAGTA
CTGCGATGAGTGGCAGGGCGGGGCGTAATTTTTTTAAGGCAGTTATTGGTGCCCTTAAACGCCTGGGGTA
ATGACTCTCTAGCTTGAGGCATCAAATAAAACGAAAGGCTCAGTCGAAAGACTGGGCCTTTCGTTTTATC
TGTTGTTTGTCGGTGAACGCTCTCCTGAGTAGGACAAATCCGCCGCTAGGAGCTTGCGGCCGCCAGTGTG
ATGGATATCTGCATAAAAACTGTTGTAATTCATTAAGCATTCTGCCGACATGGAAGCCATCACAAACGGC
ATGATGAACCTGAATCGCCAGCGGCATCAGCACCTTGTCGCCTTGCGTATAATATTTGCCCATGGGGGTG
GGCGAAGAACTCCAGCATGAGATCCCCGCGCTGGAGGATCATCCAGCCGGCGTCCCGGAAAACGATTCCG
AAGCCCAACCTTTCATAGAAGGCGGCGGTGGAATCGAAATCTCGTGATGGCAGGTTGGGCGTCGCTTGGT
CGGTCATTTCGAACCCCAGAGTCCCGCTCAGAAGAACTCGTCAAGAAGGCGATAGAAGGCGATGCGCTGC
GAATCGGGAGCGGCGATACCGTAAAGCACGAGGAAGCGGTCAGCCCATTCGCCGCCAAGCTCTTCAGCAA
TATCACGGGTAGCCAACGCTATGTCCTGATAGCGGTCCGCCACACCCAGCCGGCCACAGTCGATGAATCC
AGAAAAGCGGCCATTTTCCACCATGATATTCGGCAAGCAGGCATCGCCATGGGTCACGACGAGATCCTCG
CCGTCGGGCATGCGCGCCTTGAGCCTGGCGAACAGTTCGGCTGGCGCGAGCCCCTGATGCTCTTCGTCCA
GATCATCCTGATCGACAAGACCGGCTTCCATCCGAGTACGTGCTCGCTCGATGCGATGTTTCGCTTGGTG
GTCGAATGGGCAGGTAGCCGGATCAAGCGTATGCAGCCGCCGCATTGCATCAGCCATGATGGATACTTTC
TCGGCAGGAGCAAGGTGAGATGACAGGAGATCCTGCCCCGGCACTTCGCCCAATAGCAGCCAGTCCCTTC
CCGCTTCAGTGACAACGTCGAGCACAGCTGCGCAAGGAACGCCCGTCGTGGCCAGCCACGATAGCCGCGC
TGCCTCGTCCTGCAGTTCATTCAGGGCACCGGACAGGTCGGTCTTGACAAAAAGAACCGGGCGCCCCTGC
GCTGACAGCCGGAACACGGCGGCATCAGAGCAGCCGATTGTCTGTTGTGCCCAGTCATAGCCGAATAGCC
TCTCCACCCAAGCGGCCGGAGAACCTGCGTGCAATCCATCTTGTTCAATCATGCGAAACGATCCTCATCC
TGTCTCTTGATCAGATCTTGATCCCCTGCGCCATCAGATCCTTGGCGGCAAGAAAGCCATCCAGTTTACT
TTGCAGGGCTTCCCAACCTTACCAGAGGGCGCCCCAGCTGGCAATTCCGGTTCGCTTGCTGTCCATAAAA
CCGCCCAGTCTAGCTATCGCCATGTAAGCCCACTGCAAGCTACCTGCTTTCTCTTTGCGCTTGCGTTTTC
CCTTGTCCAGATAGCCCAGTAGCTGACATTCATCCCAGGTGGCACTTTTCGGGGAAATGTGCGCGCCCGC
GTTCCTGCTGGCGCTGGGCCTGTTTCTGGCGCTGGACTTCCCGCTGTTCCGTCAGCAGCTTTTCGCCCAC
GGCCTTGATGATCGCGGCGGCCTTGGCCTGCATATCCCGATTCAACGGCCCCAGGGCGTCCAGAACGGGC
TTCAGGCGCTCCCGAAGGTCTCGGGCCGTCTCTTGGGCTTGATCGGCCTTCTTGCGCATCTCACGCGCTC
CTGCGGCGGCCTGTAGGGCAGGCTCATACCCCTGCCGAACCGCTTTTGTCAGCCGGTCGGCCACGGCTTC
CGGCGTCTCAACGCGCTTTGAGATTCCCAGCTTTTCGGCCAATCCCTGCGGTGCATAGGCGCGTGGCTCG
ACCGCTTGCGGGCTGATGGTGACGTGGCCCACTGGTGGCCGCTCCAGGGCCTCGTAGAACGCCTGAATGC
GCGTGTGACGTGCCTTGCTGCCCTCGATGCCCCGTTGCAGCCCTAGATCGGCCACAGCGGCCGCAAACGT
GGTCTGGTCGCGGGTCATCTGCGCTTTGTTGCCGATGAACTCCTTGGCCGACAGCCTGCCGTCCTGCGTC
AGCGGCACCACGAACGCGGTCATGTGCGGGCTGGTTTCGTCACGGTGGATGCTGGCCGTCACGATGCGAT
CCGCCCCGTACTTGTCCGCCAGCCACTTGTGCGCCTTCTCGAAGAACGCCGCCTGCTGTTCTTGGCTGGC
CGACTTCCACCATTCCGGGCTGGCCGTCATGACGTACTCGACCGCCAACACAGCGTCCTTGCGCCGCTTC
TCTGGCAGCAACTCGCGCAGTCGGCCCATCGCTTCATCGGTGCTGCTGGCCGCCCAGTGCTCGTTCTCTG
GCGTCCTGCTGGCGTCAGCGTTGGGCGTCTCGCGCTCGCGGTAGGCGTGCTTGAGACTGGCCGCCACGTT
GCCCATTTTCGCCAGCTTCTTGCATCGCATGATCGCGTATGCCGCCATGCCTGCCCCTCCCTTTTGGTGT
CCAACCGGCTCGACGGGGGCAGCGCAAGGCGGTGCCTCCGGCGGGCCACTCAATGCTTGAGTATACTCAC
TAGACTTTGCTTCGCAAAGTCGTGACCGCCTACGGCGGCTGCGGCGCCCTACGGGCTTGCTCTCCGGGCT
TCGCCCTGCGCGGTCGCTGCGCTCCCTTGCCAGCCCGTGGATATGTGGACGATGGCCGCGAGCGGCCACC
GGCTGGCTCGCTTCGCTCGGCCCGTGGACAACCCTGCTGGACAAGCTGATGGACAGGCTGCGCCTGCCCA
CGAGCTTGACCACAGGGATTGCCCACCGGCTACCCAGCCTTCGACCACATACCCACCGGCTCCAACTGCG
CGGCCTGCGGCCTTGCCCCATCAATTTTTTTAATTTTCTCTGGGGAAAAGCCTCCGGCCTGCGGCCTGCG
CGCTTCGCTTGCCGGTTGGACACCAAGTGGAAGGCGGGTCAAGGCTCGCGCAGCGACCGCGCAGCGGCTT
GGCCTTGACGCGCCTGGAACGACCCAAGCCTATGCGAGTGGGGGCAGTCGAAGGGCGAAGCCCGCCCGCC
TGCCCCCCGAGCCTCACGGCGGCGAGTGCGGGGGTTCCAAGGGGGCAGCGCCACCTTGGGCAAGGCCGAA
GGCCGCGCAGTCGATCAACAAGCCCCGGAGGGGCCACTTTTTGCCGGAGGGGGAGCCGCGCCGAAGGCGT
GGGGGAACCCCGCAGGGGTGCCCTTCTTTGGGCACCAAAGAACTAGATATAGGGCGAAATGCGAAAGACT
TAAAAATCAACAACTTAAAAAAGGGGGGTACGCAACAGCTCATTGCGGCACCCCCCGCAATAGCTCATTG
CGTAGGTTAAAGAAAATCTGTAATTGACTGCCACTTTTACGCAACGCATAATTGTTGTCGCGCTGCCGAA
AAGTTGCAGCTGATTGCGCATGGTGCCGCAACCGTGCGGCACCCCTACCGCATGGAGATAAGCATGGCCA
CGCAGTCCAGAGAAATCGGCATTCAAGCCAAGAACAAGCCCGGTCACTGGGTGCAAACGGAACGCAAAGC
GCATGAGGCGTGGGCCGGGCTTATTGCGAGGAAACCCACGGCGGCAATGCTGCTGCATCACCTCGTGGCG
CAGATGGGCCACCAGAACGCCGTGGTGGTCAGCCAGAAGACACTTTCCAAGCTCATCGGACGTTCTTTGC
GGACGGTCCAATACGCAGTCAAGGACTTGGTGGCCGAGCGCTGGATCTCCGTCGTGAAGCTCAACGGCCC
CGGCACCGTGTCGGCCTACGTGGTCAATGACCGCGTGGCGTGGGGCCAGCCCCGCGACCAGTTGCGCCTG
TCGGTGTTCAGTGCCGCCGTGGTGGTTGATCACGACGACCAGGACGAATCGCTGTTGGGGCATGGCGACC
TGCGCCGCATCCCGACCCTGTATCCGGGCGAGCAGCAACTACCGACCGGCCCCGGCGAGGAGCCGCCCAG
CCAGCCCGGCATTCCGGGCATGGAACCAGACCTGCCAGCCTTGACCGAAACGGAGGAATGGGAACGGCGC
GGGCAGCAGCGCCTGCCGATGCCCGATGAGCCGTGTTTTCTGGACGATGGCGAGCCGTTGGAGCCGCCGA
CACGGGTCACGCTGCCGCGCCGGTAGCACTTGGGTTGCGCAGCAACCCGTAAGTGCGCTGTTCCAGACTA
TCGGCTGTAGCCGCCTCGCCGCCCTATACCTTGTCTGCCTCCCCGCGTTGCGTCGCGGTGCATGGAGCCG
GGCCACCTCGACCTGAATGGAAGCCGGCGGCACCTCGCTAACGGATTCACCGTTTTTATCAGGCTCTGGG
AGGCAGAATAAATGATCATATCGTCAATTATTACCTCCACGGGGAGAGCCTGAGCAAACTGGCCTCAGGC
ATTTGAGAAGCACACGGTCACACTGCTTCCGGTAGTCAATAAACCGGTAAACCAGCAATAGACATAAGCG
GCTATTTAACGACCCTGCCCTGAACCGACGACCGGGTCGAATTTGCTTTCGAATTTCTGCCATTCATCCG
CTTATTATCACTTATTCAGGCGTAGCAACCAGGCGTTTAAGGGCACCAATAACTGCCTTAAAAAAATTAC
GCCCCGCCCTGCCACTCATCGCAGTACGGCCTATTGGTTAAAAAATGAGCTGATTTAACAAAAATTTAAC
GCGAATTTTAACAAAATATTAACGCTTACAATTTCCATTCGCCATTCAGGCTGCGCAACTGTTGGGAAGG
GCGATCGGTGCGGGCCTCTTCGCTATTACGCCAGCTGGCGAAAGGGGGATGTGCTGCAAGGCGATTAAGT
TGGGTAACGCCAGGGTTTTCCCAGTCACGACGTTGTAAAACGACGGCCAGTGAGCGCGCGTAATACGACT
CACTATAGGGCGAATTGGAGCTGGGGCCGCAATTCCCAATTCCCCAGGCATCAAATAAAACGAAAGGCTC
AGTCGAAAGACTGGGCCTTTCGTTTTATCTGTTGTTTGTCGGTGAACGCTCTCCTGAGTAGGACAAATCC
GCCGGGAGCGGATTTGAACGTTGCGAAGCAACGGCCCGGAGGGTGGCGGGCAGGACGCCCGCCATAAACT
GCCAGGAATTAATTCCCCAGGCATCAAATAAAACGAAAGGCTCAGTCGAAAGACTGGGCCTTTCGTTTTA
TCTGTTGTTTGTCGGTGAACGCTCTCCTGAGTAGGACAAATCCGCCGGGAGCGGATTTGAACGTTGCGAA
GCAACGGCCCGGAGGGTGGCGGGCAGGACGCCCGCCATAAACTGCCAGGAATTAATTCCCCAGGCATCAA
ATAAAACGAAAGGCTCAGTCGAAAGACTGGGCCTTTCGTTTTATCTGTTGTTTGTCGGTGAACGCTCTCC
TGAGTAGGACAAATCCGCCGGGAGCGGATTTGAACGTTGCGAAGCAACGGCCCGGAGGGTGGCGGGCAGG
ACGCCCGCCATAAACTGCCAGGAATTAATTCCCCAGGCATCAAATAAAACGAAAGGCTCAGTCGAAAGAC
TGGGCCTTTCGTTTTATCTGTTGTTTGTCGGTGAACGCTCTCCTGAGTAGGACAAATCCGCCGGGAGCGG
ATTTGAACGTTGCGAAGCAACGGCCCGGAGGGTGGCGGGCAGGACGCCCGCCATAAACTGCCAGGAATTG
GGGATCGGATTCGAGCTCTCAGCGATCGGCTCGTTGCCCTGCGCCGCTCCAAAGCCCGCGACGCAGCGCC
GGCAGGCAGAGCAAGTAGAGGGCAGCGCCTGCAATCCATGCCCACCCGTTCCACGTTGTTATAGAAGCCG
CATAGATCGCCGTGAAGAGGAGGGGTCCGACGATCGAGGTCAGGCTGGTGAGCGCCGCCAGTGAGCCTTG
CAGCTGCCCCTGACGTTCCTCATCCACCTGCCTGGACAACATTGCTTGCAGCGCCGGCATTCCGATGCCA
CCCGAAGCAAGCAGGACCATGATCGGGAACGCCATCCATCCCCGTGTCGCGAAGGCAAGCAGGATGTAGC
CTGTGCCGTCGGCAATCATTCCGAGCATGAGTGCCCGCCTTTCGCCGAGCCGGGCGGCTACAGGGCCGGT
GATCATTGCCTGGGCGAGTGAATGCAGAATGCCAAATGCGGCAAGCGAAATGCCGATCGTGGTCGCGTCC
CAGTGAAAGCGATCCTCGCCGAAAATGACCCAAAGCGCGGCCGGCACCTGTCCGACAAGTTGCATGATGA
AGAAGACCGCCATCAGGGCGGCGACGACGGTCATGCCCCGGGCCCACCGGAACGAAGCGAGCGGGTTGAG
AGCCTCCCGGCGTAACGGCCGGCGTTCGCCTTTGTGCGACTCCGGCAAAAGGAAACAGCCCGTCAGGAAA
TTGAGGCCGTTCAAGGCTGCCGCGGCGAAGAACGGAGCGTGGGGGGAGAAACCGCCCATCAGCCCACCGA
GCACAGGTCCCGCGACCATCCCGAACCCGAAACAGGCGCTCATGAAGCCGAAGTGCCGCGCGCGCTCATC
GCCATCAGTGATATCGGCAATATAAGCGCCGGCTACCGCCCCAGTCGCCCCGGTGATGCCGGCCACGATC
CGCCCGATATAGAGAACCCAAAGGAAAGGCGCTGTCGCCATGATGGCGTAGTCGACAGTGGCGCCGGCCA
GCGAGACGAGCAAGATTGGCCGCCGCCCGAAACGATCCGACAGCGCGCCCAGCACAGGTGCGCAGGCAAA
TTGCACCAACGCATACAGCGCCAGCAGAATGCCATAGTGGGCGGTGACGTCGTTCGAGTGAACCAGATCG
CGCAGGAGGCCCGGCAGCACCGGCATAATCAGGCCGATGCCGACAGCGTCGAGCGCGACAGTGCTCAGAA
TTACGATCAGGGGTATGTTGGGTTTCACGTCTGGCCTCCGGACCAGCCTCCGCTGGTCCGATTGAACGCG
CGGATTCTTTATCACTGATAAGTTGGTGGACATATTATGTTTATCAGTGATAAAGTGTCAAGCATGACAA
AGTTGCAGCCGAATACAGTGATCCGTGCCGCCCTGGACCTGTTGAACGAGGTCGGCGTAGACGGTCTGAC
GACACGCAAACTGGCGGAACGGTTGGGGGTTCAGCAGCCGGCGCTTTACTGGCACTTCAGGAACAAGCGG
GCGCTGCTCGACGCACTGGCCGAAGCCATGCTGGCGGAGAATCATACGCATTCGGTGCCGAGAGCCGACG
ACGACTGGCGCTCATTTCTGATCGGGAATGCCCGCAGCTTCAGGCAGGCGCTGCTCGCCTACCGCGATGG
CGCGCGCATCCATGCCGGCACGCGACCGGGCGCACCGCAGATGGAAACGGCCGACGCGCAGCTTCGCTTC
CTCTGCGAGGCGGGTTTTTCGGCCGGGGACGCCGTCAATGCGCTGATGACAATCAGCTACTTCACTGTTG
GGGCCGTGCTTGAGGAGCAGGCCGGCGACAGCGATGCCGGCGAGCGCGGCGGCACCGTTGAACAGGCTCC
GCTCTCGCCGCTGTTGCGGGCCGCGATAGACGCCTTCGACGAAGCCGGTCCGGACGCAGCGTTCGAGCAG
GGACTCGCGGTGATTGTCGATGGATTGGCGAAAAGGAGGCTCGTTGTCAGGAACGTTGAAGGACCGAGAA
AGGGTGCTAAGAAACCATTATTATCATGAAGCTCGCACGCTGCCGCAAGCACTCAGGGCGCAAGGGCTGC
TAAAGGAAGCGGAACACGTAGAAAGCCAGTCCGCAGAAACGGTGCTGACCCCGGATGAATGTCAGCTACT
GGGCTATCTGGACAAGGGAAAACGCAAGCGCAAAGAGAAAGCAGGTAGCTTGCAGTGGGCTTACATGGCG
ATAGCTAGACTGGGCGGTTTTATGGACAGCAAGCGAACCGGAATTGCCAGCTGGGGCGCCCTCTGGTAAG
GTTGGGAAGCCCTGCAAAGTAAACTGGATGGCTTTCTTGCCGCCAAGGATCTGATGGCGCAGGGGATCAA
GATCTGATCAAGAGACAGGATACTAGTGGAGGAAGAAAAA
